Addgene plasmid #14503: pAG17 IQGAP1 3'UTR
Depositing lab: David Bartel. Depositing organization: Whitehead Institute for Biomedical Research. Publication: Microarray analysis shows that some microRNAs downregulate large numbers of target mRNAs. Lim LP, Lau NC, Garrett-Engele P, Grimson A, Schelter JM, Castle J, Bartel DP, Linsley PS, Johnson JM. Nature. 2005 Feb 17. 433(7027):769-73. 10.1038/nature03315 PubMed 15685193.
Backbone
  Vector backbone: pIS2
  Backbone manufacturer: pIS2 derived from pRL-SV40 (Promega)
  Backbone size w/o insert (bp): 3700
  Vector type: Mammalian Expression, Luciferase
Growth in bacteria
  Bacterial resistance: Ampicillin, 100 μg/mL
  Growth temperature: 37°C
  Growth strain: DH5alpha
  Copy number: High Copy
Gene/Insert
  Gene/Insert name: IQGAP1 3'UTR (alt name: IQGAP1)
  Species: H. sapiens (human)
  Insert size (bp): 820
  Entrez Gene: IQGAP1 (a.k.a. HUMORFA01, SAR1, p195)
  Tag / fusion protein: luciferase (N terminal on backbone)
  Cloning method: Restriction Enzyme; 5′ cloning site SacI (not destroyed); 3′ cloning site XbaI (not destroyed)
  Sequencing primers: 5′ EBV rev primer (GTGGTTTGTCCAAACTCATC)
Terms and licenses: Academic/Nonprofit Terms; Industry Terms: Not Available to Industry
Depositor comments: IQGAP1 3'UTR in renilla luciferase reporter plasmid.
How to cite: pAG17 IQGAP1 3'UTR was a gift from David Bartel (Addgene plasmid # 14503 ; http://n2t.net/addgene:14503 ; RRID:Addgene_14503)
