[The description below was written by a language model from this plasmid's Addgene catalogue record.]
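Description:
pAG17 IQGAP1 3'UTR is a mammalian luciferase reporter plasmid built on pIS2, a roughly 3.7 kb backbone derived from the commercial Renilla luciferase vector pRL-SV40. It is propagated in E. coli as a high-copy plasmid under ampicillin selection. The record gives no feature table and does not list the promoter, polyadenylation signal or bacterial origin. The pRL-SV40 parentage suggests SV40-driven Renilla expression, but this is not stated for the construct itself.

The payload is an approximately 820 bp fragment of the human IQGAP1 3' untranslated region, inserted between SacI and XbaI sites, both of which remain intact. The catalogue lists luciferase as an "N-terminal tag", but the depositor's comment makes clear that the arrangement is a 3'UTR reporter rather than a protein fusion. The IQGAP1 sequence sits downstream of the Renilla luciferase coding region, so it becomes the 3'UTR of the reporter transcript. Any regulatory elements in that UTR, such as microRNA binding sites, can therefore influence the stability or translation of the luciferase mRNA, and the effect is read out as a change in Renilla luciferase activity.

The associated publication examines microRNA-mediated downregulation of large numbers of target mRNAs. This is consistent with using the plasmid in transfected mammalian cells to test whether the IQGAP1 3'UTR confers microRNA-dependent repression. The record does not say which microRNA or target sites are involved, and it does not mention mutant control versions of this construct.
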