>Addgene plasmid #14503 | pAG17 IQGAP1 3'UTR | depositor partial sequence | sequence record 8128 | Author sequence
GAGCTCCCGACTAGTGGATGGGAGAGTCCCATTGCTAAAATTCAGCTACTCAGATAAATTCAGAATGGGT
CAAGGCACCTGCCTGTTTTTGTTGGTGCACAGAGATTGACTTGATTCAGAGAGACAATTCACTCCATCCC
TATGGCAGAGGAATGGGTTAGCCCTAATGTAGAATGTCATTGTTTTTAAAACTGTTTTATATCTTAAGAG
TGCCTTATTAAAGTATAGATGTATGTCTTAAAATGTGGGTGATAGGAATTTTAAAGATTTATATAATGCA
TCAAAAGCCTTAGAATAAGAAAAGCTTTTTTTAAATTGCTTTATCTGTATATCTGAACTCTTGAAACTTA
TAGCTAAAACACTAGGATTTATCTGCAGTGTTGCAGGGAGATAATTCTGCCTTAAATTGTCTAAAACAAA
AACAAAACCAGCCAACCTATGTTACACGTGAGATTAAAACCAATTTTTTCCCCATTTTTTCTCCTTTTTT
CTCTTGCTGCCCACATTGTGCCTTTATTTTATGAGCCCCAGTTTTCTGGGCTTAGTTTAAAAAAAAAATC
AAGTCTAAACATTGCATTTAGAAAGCTTTTGTTCTTGGATAAAAAGTCATACACTTTAAAAAAAAAAAAA
AAACTTTTTCCAGGAAAATATATTGAAATCATGCTGCTGAGCCTCTATTTTCTTTCTTTGATGTTTTGAT
TCAGTATTCTTTTATCATAAATTTTTAGCATTTAAAAATTCACTGATGTACATTAAGCCAATAAACTGCT
TTAATGAATAACAAACTATGTAGTGTGTCCCTATTATAAATGCATTGGTCTAGA
