>Addgene plasmid #14503 | pAG17 IQGAP1 3'UTR | addgene partial sequence | sequence record 20361 | 14503 with Rluc-F
TTCCTAATACTGAATTTGTCAAAGTAAAAGGTCTTCATTTTTCGCAAGAAGATGCACCTGATGAAATGGG
AAAATATATCAAATCGTTCGTTGAGCGAGTTCTCAAAAATGAACAATAATTCTAGGAGCTCCCGACTAGT
GGATGGGAGAGTCCCATTGCTAAAATTCAGCTACTCAGATAAATTCAGAATGGGTCAAGGCACCTGCCTG
TTTTTGTTGGTGCACAGAGATTGACTTGATTCAGAGAGACAATTCACTCCATCCCTATGGCAGAGGAATG
GGTTAGCCCTAATGTAGAATGTCATTGTTTTTAAAACTGTTTTATATCTTAAGAGTGCCTTATTAAAGTA
TAGATGTATGTCTTAAAATGTGGGTGATAGGAATTTTAAAGATTTATATAATGCATCAAAAGCCTTAGAA
TAAGAAAAGCTTTTTTTAAATTGCTTTATCTGTATATCTGAACTCTTGAAACTTATAGCTAAAACACTAG
GATTTATCTGCAGTGTTGCAGGGAGATAATTCTGCCTTAAATTGTCTAAAACAAAAACAAAACCAGCCAA
CCTATGTTACACGTGAGATTAAAACCAATTTTTTCCCCATTTTTTCTCCTTTTTTCTC
